>Addgene plasmid #154237 | pVE2_4_p40S_QfDBD_VP16AD_cp_pcbC_DsRed_5xQUAS(rev) | addgene full sequence | sequence record 305989 | Addgene NGS Result
GTGCCGAATTCGGATCCGGAGCCTGCAGGATGGGCCTCCACAACCCTGCCCTAACATTGTTCGTAGAAGA
TCTGCCAGCAGGCTTATGTCCAGGCCCCTCTCAACCCGCCCTTTCCTTTCAGCTCGGGCGCCGTACTTGC
CCCACCCAGGCGTGTTCCGCTGAACTGCCCATACCCAGGCCAGCGGACTGATAACCATTTCTCTTTATGC
TTTGCTATTGGGCTTGTGACTCGTTCTTGGAGGCAAGGTTATCAGATTGAATAGAAGATTCGGTGATGCA
GCAAATAGCGACTGTTCGTTGCGGGGTCCGAACCCGCTCGGCAGCACCGGGCTCTCCCTACTATCCCTCG
ATAGCAGTGGCGTGCGCGGGCTGTCGACCCTGTCCATCCTGAAAGAGTTGATATTGAAGGTAGTAGGTAC
GGTGCAGGGTAACGCGTGATATCCTGTCCTCAGTCTTAAGACTTCTCACCTATATCACCCGCACTTACCC
TAGAGTGCCGCTTAGGTGCTAAGGGCACATTGAGTATTGGCCGTGTAGAATATATAGCTTAAGTACGGCC
AAGCAGACGGGAAGCCCTGTTCTCCACACCCTATGGTCGTATATATCAGGCTTCTACCGGGAAACGATTA
AGAGTGTATAATGGACTGAAAATCAATATGAACGGGACAATGCTCAAGTTAAATTAGTTAGGCATCCTAA
TCTCTACTAAATGTTCTATCTAGAGATCGGGGTACTATAGGCCCGTACGTTAATCACTCTACGCTTCTCT
CCCTTAGGTATAGTGTAGGTAGGGGCTAGACATTTATATGAGTCAGATGGTACAAACGGTAGCGCTGCAA
GAATTCAAGCTTGGAGGAGTTATAGACGGTCCGGCATAGGTAAGGAGAGATTAGATATTTCGACTTCCCG
ATTCCTTAGTCTCCTTAGTCTGGAAACTGAGAAAGGCCTGAACTCGTTCAATCTATTAGCTCTAATCACG
TAGTCTCAACTAGAATCCTGAACAGGCGCCGGAACCAGTCCAAATGCGTGGAGTACAGCAAGTCCAGTCA
AATCACGATTAGAATGGCCATATATAAGCAAAAAACCCTTGGACAATACGTCCGATCGACACCAAAGCAA
TCTGGTACATCACCCTTCTTATATACAGGGTAGCCGGAATTGTATTGACTCTATACGAAGCCGCAGGTTT
ACCAGCACAGAGGTGCGATAGCTACACGAATGTAGAGTGAAGGCATTACAACCGATTGCTAAGTGTCATA
GAGGCTAAGCTTCACGGCTCAAGGAGTCTGTGGAGGATACCTGATATAAGAATTGAGAGTTATACTCCGG
AGGTTATGTTAGTACCTCAAAAATGTGAAGTACAACGAAACTCGAACTTCGAATGACAATAGCTTGGCTG
GCTGTTAGTCAACTGAGGTACAACGTCATCTTGCAATTAGTTATGTTCTTTGCTAGATAGTGAGCTGCTG
TAAACTTGTAGTTCTTAGAAACATGTCTGAAGTCTAGAGTCGAGACTTGTGATTGGTGTAAATTAGTGGG
GGTCCGGAGCGGAATAACAATCGAGGTCAGCCTCCTGGGTCTGTCAGTAAGCTAACCACGAAAGGACAAG
CGTAGACGAGGTCACGGGGTACTGGCCTAGCCGGCTTCGGCTAGCGCCCACGAAAATAGGGCAACGTCGA
AGCGAGAGACACACACGGATTCCACGATCGCCGACGACAAGCACTCAACTCCACGACAACCCACGACAAC
CCTTGCCGCTGCGTTCTTGGTGAAGGGCTGCAGGATTAGAGGTGAGTATTTTATTTTCTGGCTATTGTGA
TCTTTTTCCCCCCCGGTTTCCGCTGGTTCTATCTTGTCGAGCGAGTCGGTGCGCCTTCGATCGGTCTGTC
AAATTTCCATCCGTCCACTCGTTCACCCGGTATCGATACAAGAGGGAATGGAGCATTACGACAGGGGAGC
AGAGGCAGAACTCTCGATGTTGCTACTTTTTTTGCTTGGAACAACTTCCTTGAAAGATTCTTTTCTGAAT
GCGGCTGGGAAACTGCGAATTGGATATCCAGCGAAAGGTTACCGACAGACTCACGGCCATCGATACCACT
CAGCGGGATAGAATTGAAGGCATTCGGACATTAGATGATCAGCTTCGCTTGTTTCGACTCGTGCTAATCA
ATTATCCCTGGACAGTCCCCCACATAGACAGCAAACAATGCCACCCAAGCGCAAAACGCTTAACGCTGCG
GCTGAGGCTAACGCTCATGCCGACGGACACGCCGACGGAAACGCCGACGGACACGTGGCCAATACGGCCG
CGTCCTCGAATAATGCGAGGTTCGCTGATCTCACTAACATCGATACTCCGGGTCTGGGACCCACAACTAC
GACCCTGCTCGTGGAACCAGCACGCTCAAAGCGTCAACGAGTGTCCCGCGCATGCGACCAGTGCCGTGCA
GCCCGAGAGAAATGCGACGGAATACAGCCTGCGTGTTTCCCGTGCGTTTCCCAGGGAAGGTCCTGCACTT
ATCAGGCTTCGCCGAAAAAGAGGGGAGTTCAAACCGGTTATATTCGTACGCTGGAGCTCGCCCTCGCCTG
GATGTTTGAAAATGTCGCGCGTTCCGAAGATGCCTTGCATAACCTCCTCGTCCGTGACGCCGGACAAGGA
TCAGCTCTGCTCGTTGGTAAAGATTCGCCGGCTGCCGAGCGACTCCATGCCCGTTGGGCTACTAGCCGTG
TCAATAAGAGCATTACCCGCCTCCTCAGGTTTGAAAGCGGCGGGCCGGCCGACGCCCTTGACGATTTTGA
CTTAGACATGCTCCCAGCCGATGCCCTTGACGACTTTGACCTTGATATGCTGCCTGCTGACGCTCTTGAC
GATTTTGACCTTGACATGCTCCCCGGGTTCGTTATGGTGAGCAAGGGCGAGGAGCTGTTCACCGGGGTGG
TGCCCATCCTGGTCGAGCTGGACGGCGACGTAAACGGCCACAAGTTCAGCGTGTCCGGCGAGGGCGAGGG
CGATGCCACCTACGGCAAGCTGACCCTGAAGTTCATCTGCACCACCGGCAAGCTGCCCGTGCCCTGGCCC
ACCCTCGTGACCACCCTGACCTACGGCGTGCAGTGCTTCAGCCGCTACCCCGACCACATGAAGCAGCACG
ACTTCTTCAAGTCCGCCATGCCCGAAGGCTACGTCCAGGAGCGCACCATCTTCTTCAAGGACGACGGCAA
CTACAAGACCCGCGCCGAGGTGAAGTTCGAGGGCGACACCCTGGTGAACCGCATCGAGCTGAAGGGCATC
GACTTCAAGGAGGACGGCAACATCCTGGGGCACAAGCTGGAGTACAACTACAACAGCCACAACGTCTATA
TCATGGCCGACAAGCAGAAGAACGGCATCAAGGTGAACTTCAAGATCCGCCACAACATCGAGGACGGCAG
CGTGCAGCTCGCCGACCACTACCAGCAGAACACCCCCATCGGCGACGGCCCCGTGCTGCTGCCCGACAAC
CACTACCTGAGCACCCAGTCCGCCCTGAGCAAAGACCCCAACGAGAAGCGCGATCACATGGTCCTGCTGG
AGTTCGTGACCGCCGCCGGGATCACTCTCGGCATGGACGAGCTGTACAAGCCAAAGAAGAAGCGGAAGGT
CTAAGCTTACTTCTTTATCGGTTCTCTCTTACGACTTTTTGAATGGAACGTTTCCTTCTTCTCAGGCGGG
CCTATCTTTGGGCCGAAGCTCTTTTCCTTGTACTGTAGGACCTGGTTGATAATGATTCCCAAAAAGACAT
CCAGCATGTCAGTTACTTGCATTCGTCAGTCTATACAAAAGCAATGGTTTAGAGAAATTTTGAACTTTAT
ACATGGTTTTATTTGTTGCTTCACGGCCGTACCTTCTGGAAATCCACGGTAGGAGTGTCAATTTGCGTTT
TTGATAATCCTTCCAAGGTTCTTCTCGAAGTAGTTGTTCTATAATTGCTTCACAGCTACCATGGAACATC
CCAAGCACCGCTACTAGAATTCGAGCTCGGAGTGGATCCCCCGGGCTGCAGGAATTCGAGCTCTGTACAG
TGACCGGTGACTCTTTCTGGCATGCGGAGAGACGGACGGACGCAGAGAGAAGGGCTGAGTAATAAGCGCC
ACTGCGCCAGACAGCTCTGGCGGCTCTGAGGTGCAGTGGATGATTATTAATCCGGGACCGGCCGCCCCTC
CGCCCCGAAGTGGAAAGGCTGGTGTGCCCCTCGTTGACCAAGAATCTATTGCATCATCGGAGAATATGGA
GCTTCATCGAATCACCGGCAGTAAGCGAAGGAGAATGTGAAGCCAGGGGTGTATAGCCGTCGGCGAAATA
GCATGCCATTAACCTAGGTACAGAAGTCCAATTGCTTCCGATCTGGTAAAAGATTCACGAGATAGTACCT
TCTCCGAAGTAGGTAGAGCGAGTACCCGGCGCGTAAGCTCCCTAATTGGCCCATCCGGCATCTGTAGGGC
GTCCAAATATCGTGCCTCTCCTGCTTTGCCCGGTGTATGAAACCGGAAAGGCCGCTCAGGAGCTGGCCAG
CGGCGCAGACCGGGAACACAAGCTGGCAGTCGACCCATCCGGTGCTCTGCACTCGACCTGCTGAGGTCCC
TCAGTCCCTGGTAGGCAGCTTTGCCCCGTCTGTCCGCCCGGTGTGTCGGCGGGGTTGACAAGGTCGTTGC
GTCAGTCCAACATTTGTTGCCATATTTTCCTGCTCTCCCCACCAGCTGCTCTTTTCTTTTCTCTTTCTTT
TCCCATCTTCAGTATATTCATCTTCCCATCCAAGAACCTTTATTTCCCCTAAGTAAGTACTTTGCTACAT
CCATACTCCATCCTTCCCATCCCTTATTCCTTTGAACCTTTCAGTTCGAGCTTTCCCACTTCATCGCAGC
TTGACTAACAGCTACCCCGCTTGAGCAGACATCACCATGCCTCAATCCTGGGAAGAACTGGCCGCTGATA
AGCGCGCCCGCCTCGCAAAAACCATCCCTGATGAATGGAAAGTCCAGACGCTGCCTGCGGATGACAGCGT
TATTGATTTCCCAAAGAAATCGGGGATCCTTTCAGAGGCCGAACTGAAGATCACAGAGGCCTCCGCTGCA
GATCTTGTGTCCAAGCTGGCGGCCGGAGAGTTGACCTCGGTGGAAGTTACGCTAGCATTCTGTAAACGGG
CAGCAATCGCCCAGCAGTTAGTAGGGTCCCCTCTACCTCTCAGGGAGATGTAACAACGCCACCTTATGGG
ACTATCAAGCTGACGCTGGCTTCTGTGCAGACAAACTGCGCCCACGAGTTCTTCCCTGACGCCGCTCTCG
CGCAGGCAAGGGAACTCGATGAATACTACGCAAAGCACAAGACACCCGTTGGTCCACTCCATGGCCTCCC
CATCTCTCTCAAAGACCAGCTTCGAGTCAAGGTACACCGTTGCCCCTAAGTCGTTAGATGTCCCTTTTTG
TCAGCTAACATATGCCACCAGGGCTACGAAACATCAATGGGCTACATCTCATGGCTAAACAAGTACGACG
AAGGGGACTCGGTTCTGACAACCATGCTCCGCAAAGCCGGTGCCGTTTTCTACGTCAAGACCTCTGTCCC
GCAGACCCTGATGGTCTGCGAGACAGTCAACAACATCATCGGGCGCACCGTCAACCCACGCAACAAGAAC
TGGTCGTGCGGCGGCAGTTCTGGTGGTGAGGGTGCGATCGTTGGGATTCGTGGTGGCGTCATCGGTGTAG
GAACGGATATCGGTGGCTCGATTCGAGTGCCGGCCGCGTTCAACTTCCTGTACGGTCTAAGGCCGAGTCA
TGGGCGGCTGCCGTATGCAAAGATGGCGAACAGCATGGAGGGTCAGGAGACGGTGCACAGCGTTGTCGGG
CCGATTACGCACTCTGTTGAGGGTGAGTCCTTCGCCTCTTCCTTCTTTTCCTGCTCTATACCAGGCCTCC
ACTGTCCTCCTTTCTTGCTTTTTATACTATATACGAGACGGGCAGTCACTGATGAAGTAATGTTAGACCT
CCGCCTCTTCACCAAATCCGTCCTCGGTCAGGAGCCATGGAAATACGACTCCAAGGTCATCCCCATGCCC
TGGCGCCAGTCCGAGTCGGACATTATTGCCTCCAAGATCAAGAACGGCGGGCTCAATATCGGCTACTACA
ACTTCGACGGCAATGTCCTTCCACACCCTCCTATCCTGCGCGGCGTGGAAACCACCGTCGCCGCACTCGC
CAAAGCCGGTCATACCGTGACCCCGTGGACGCCATACAAGCACGATTTCGGCCACGATCTCATCTCCCAT
ATCTACGCGGCTGACGGCAGCGCCGACGTAATGCGCGATATCAGTGCATCCGGCGAGCCGGCGATTCCAA
ATATCAAAGACCTACTGAACCCGAACATCAAAGCTGTTAACATGAACGAGCTCTGGGACACGCATCTCCA
GAAGTGGAATTACCAGATGGAGTACCTTGAGAAATGGCGGGAGGCTGAAGAAAAGGCCGGGAAGGAACTG
GACGCCATCATCGCGCCGATTACGCCTACCGCTGCGGTACGGCATGACCAGTTCCGGTACTATGGGTATG
CCTCTGTGATCAACCTGCTGGATTTCACGAGCGTGGTTGTTCCGGTTACCTTTGCGGATAAGAACATCGA
TAAGAAGAATGAGAGTTTCAAGGCGGTTAGTGAGCTTGATGCCCTCGTGCAGGAAGAGTATGATCCGGAG
GCGTACCATGGGGCACCGGTTGCAGTGCAGGTTATCGGACGGAGACTCAGTGAAGAGAGGACGTTGGCGA
TTGCAGAGGAAGTGGGGAAGTTGCTGGGAAATGTGGTGACTCCATAGGCTTCTAATAAGTGTCAGATAGC
AATTTGCACAAGAAATCAATACCAGCAACTGTAAATAAGCGCTGAAGTGACCATGCCATGCTACGAAAGA
GCAGAAAAAAACCTGCCGTAGAACCGAAGAGATATGACACGCTTCCATCTCTCAAAGGAAGAATCCCTTC
AGGGTTGCGTTTCCAGTCTAGACACGTATAACGGCACAAGTGTCTCTCACCAAATGGGTTATATCTCAAA
TGTGATCTAAGGATGGAAAGCCCAGAATATTGGCTGGGTTGATGGCTGCTTCGAGTGCAGTCTCATGCTG
CCACAGGTGACTCTGGATGGCCCCATACCACTCAACCCATGGTACGAGCGGTACGCTTTACGAATTCCCA
TGGGGAGGGATAAGCGATTACCCGAGGATAAGCGATTACCCAGGGATAAGCGATTACCCTGGGATAATTG
TTTATCCGAGGATAAGCGATTACCCCCATCGTATAATGTCTCCAGGTTGTCTCAGCATAAACACCCCGCC
CCCGCTCAGGCACACAGGAAGAGAGCTCAGGTCGTTTCCATTGCGTCCATACTCTTCACTCATTGTCATC
TGCAGGAGAACTTCCCCTGTCCCTTTGCCAAGCCCTCTCTTCGTCGTTGTCCACGCCTTCAAGTTTTCAC
CATTATTTTTCTAGACACCAATGGCCTCCTCCGAGGACGTCATCAAGGAGTTCATGCGCTTCAAGGTGCG
CATGGAGGGCTCCGTGAACGGCCACGAGTTCGAGATCGAGGGCGAGGGCGAGGGCCGCCCCTACGAGGGC
ACCCAGACCGCCAAGCTGAAGGTGACCAAGGGCGGCCCCCTGCCCTTCGCCTGGGACATCCTGTCCCCCC
AGTTCCAGTACGGCTCCAAGGTGTACGTGAAGCACCCCGCCGACATCCCCGACTACAAGAAGCTGTCCTT
CCCCGAGGGCTTCAAGTGGGAGCGCGTGATGAACTTCGAGGACGGCGGCGTGGTGACCGTGACCCAGGAC
TCCTCCCTGCAGGACGGCTCCTTCATCTACAAGGTGAAGTTCATCGGCGTGAACTTCCCCTCCGACGGCC
CCGTAATGCAGAAGAAAACTATGGGCTGGGAGGCCTCCACCGAGCGCCTGTACCCCCGCGACGGCGTGCT
GAAGGGCGAGATCCACAAGGCCCTGAAGCTGAAGGACGGCGGCCACTACCTGGTGGAGTTCAAGTCCATC
TACATGGCCAAGAAGCCCGTGCAGCTGCCCGGCTACTACTACGTGGACTCCAAGCTGGACATCACCTCCC
ACAACGAGGACTACACCATCGTGGAGCAGTACGAGCGCGCCGAGGGCCGCCACCACCTGTTCCTGACTCA
CGGTATGGACGAATTGTACAAGTCGAAGCTGTAAGCTTGTGCTTCTAAGGTATGAGTCGCAAAATTGTTT
TTTATTTTTGGTCTTGAGTCTAATATGCTCGCAGCTCTTGCGTTGTATATGGTCGTTGTCGCGTATTTTC
TGTTGTATTAAAAGATCAAACGAGATCAAGGGATGGCTCGCGGGCTGTCTCTCGCACTAGGAGGAAGAAT
GCCTGAAAAAGGAACTTTGATTTTAGCTGTGGAATAGAGATGGCTTGTTTGAGGACGCTTGTCGCTTGGC
GCAGGGACTTGAATGGCAGCTTGTGGAAACCGAAGGCGAGAAAAGTCGACGGATACTGTACGTGGTTCTA
TTGCCAGTGCGGTGGAAGCTTCCTTCTCATATAGTTCAATCCTTCTTTGAATCTGTTTGTTTCATATTTG
GACTGTTTCATTCTCTGCTTGCGCATTCTCATCTTCGAGAACGACTGCAGGGATTGTTGGTTCTGTGGAG
CTGATGAGCGCGCCTTGACCACCCTTGTTCTTGTTTTGCTCTTTTGTTCTCATTTAACCCGTTTCTCCCT
TCCAACCCTTTGACCTTGCAACATTGTCTCCCAGCGCGTTGCCAAAGCGAACTTGATATCAGTATAGTAT
GACCAAGTAGTCTACCAAAATAAATTTTAGTACAGTATTGCTAGTTATACAAGATAAATTTTGTACAACA
ATGATTATGCAGAGCTGGTATTCTGTAAGGAGTAAATTCATGCAGGTACAGAGCGTCCACGTCAGGCACA
CGCGCTTTAGTGCTGGGTACACATTATGCTACCTTTGGGGCAAGGTGCTATTCTAGGTAGGGTATGCCTA
GCAATGCCATGATCTTATGACCTCAGTAATCTGACCTTGGATTTAAGATCGGAGTTCTCAAACCCTGCGC
GCTCAGAGAATTCGCATGCGGAGACTTTAGACATACCTCTCGTTGCCGACAAATCGGCATTCCGTTTCGG
TCACGGACGTAAGAGTTCAACAAAGCCGCTCACCTGTCCCGTTCGGCGCTTGAGTTTCCACTTCAAAAGC
ACAACCGCTCCGATATTTCCATTGCCACCGACCAACAAAAGGTTCATATCGCGCAATAGTCGTCCAACTC
TCACTCCGCCCGCACTCGATGGCGAAGGATGGAAGAATATCCGAGCGGCATCGGATAAAGAGATCTGGTT
CTTTTCGTGAAGTAACGTAGGGAACCGACGGAAACTGTAGAGCTATAGGAATTTAGTATATCAGAAGTCA
ATTGAGAGAAGTGTATAGTTAGTAACTCACTTGTGCCAACAGGTATTTCCAACCGTTCTTGTTCAAATTT
CGTCAAGTCACCATCTCTATGTGCAAAACTGGATCATACAACAGCTCTTATTGTAGCTGCATCTCGCTCT
CAGAGATCATCCTATCTTCGTCGTCATCCACCAACACAGGTGGGAGTGCTAGTTGATCCATGCTGAGGTC
AAGGGACACAGACGGAATGGGTGTAGAACGCCTCAAAACAGGTAAGGTATCAGGATCGGTTGTCCAGGGG
GAATCCAAACCAGGTTCCACCTTGATTCAGAGAATAAGTATGACGTATTCTTGGCAATGTTTAAGCTTGA
GATGAGCCGATGTCAAACTGGGAGACATGATGAAGGAGGAAATGTTGCTTTGGTGGGGGAGACACTATAA
ATACCAAAGAGTGAATGGTTGATACCATTTGGGGAAGGAGTGTCTATCGCAGTCTCTGCAGACGGCATAT
CGGATAGCCTGCAGGCGCTTGTGGAGGATGCACATGTGACCGAGGGACACGAAGTGATCCGTTTAAACTA
TCAGTGTTTGACAGGATATATTGGCGGGTAAACCTAAGAGAAAAGAGCGTTTATTAGAATAATCGGATAT
TTAAAAGGGCGTGAAAAGGTTTATCCGTTCGTCCATTTGTATGTGCCAGCCGCCTTTGCGACGCTCACCG
GGCTGGTTGCCCTCGCCGCTGGGCTGGCGGCCGTCTATGGCCCTGCAAACGCGCCAGAAACGCCGTCGAA
GCCGTGTGCGAGACACCGCGGCCGCCGGCGTTGTGGATACCTCGCGGAAAACTTGGCCCTCACTGACAGA
TGAGGGGCGGACGTTGACACTTGAGGGGCCGACTCACCCGGCGCGGCGTTGACAGATGAGGGGCAGGCTC
GATTTCGGCCGGCGACGTGGAGCTGGCCAGCCTCGCAAATCGGCGAAAACGCCTGATTTTACGCGAGTTT
CCCACAGATGATGTGGACAAGCCTGGGGATAAGTGCCCTGCGGTATTGACACTTGAGGGGCGCGACTACT
GACAGATGAGGGGCGCGATCCTTGACACTTGAGGGGCAGAGTGCTGACAGATGAGGGGCGCACCTATTGA
CATTTGAGGGGCTGTCCACAGGCAGAAAATCCAGCATTTGCAAGGGTTTCCGCCCGTTTTTCGGCCACCG
CTAACCTGTCTTTTAACCTGCTTTTAAACCAATATTTATAAACCTTGTTTTTAACCAGGGCTGCGCCCTG
TGCGCGTGACCGCGCACGCCGAAGGGGGGTGCCCCCCCTTCTCGAACCCTCCCGGCCCGCTAACGCGGGC
CTCCCATCCCCCCAGGGGCTGCGCCCCTCGGCCGCGAACGGCCTCACCCCAAAAATGGCAGCGCTGGCCA
ATTCCCGAGTGCGCGGAACCCCTATTTGTTTATTTTTCTAAATACATTCAAATATGTATCCGCTCATGAG
ACAATAACCCTGATAAATGCTTCAATAATATTGAAAAAGGAAGAGTATGGCTAAAATGAGAATATCACCG
GAATTGAAAAAACTGATCGAAAAATACCGCTGCGTAAAAGATACGGAAGGAATGTCTCCTGCTAAGGTAT
ATAAGCTGGTGGGAGAAAATGAAAACCTATATTTAAAAATGACGGACAGCCGGTATAAAGGGACCACCTA
TGATGTGGAACGGGAAAAGGACATGATGCTATGGCTGGAAGGAAAGCTGCCTGTTCCAAAGGTCCTGCAC
TTTGAACGGCATGATGGCTGGAGCAATCTGCTCATGAGTGAGGCCGATGGCGTCCTTTGCTCGGAAGAGT
ATGAAGATGAACAAAGCCCTGAAAAGATTATCGAGCTGTATGCGGAGTGCATCAGGCTCTTTCACTCCAT
CGACATATCGGATTGTCCCTATACGAATAGCTTAGACAGCCGCTTAGCCGAATTGGATTACTTACTGAAT
AACGATCTGGCCGATGTGGATTGCGAAAACTGGGAAGAGGACACTCCATTTAAAGATCCGCGCGAGCTGT
ATGATTTTTTAAAGACGGAAAAGCCCGAAGAGGAACTTGTCTTTTCCCACGGCGACCTGGGAGACAGCAA
CATCTTTGTGAAAGATGGCAAAGTAAGTGGCTTTATTGATCTTGGGAGAAGCGGCAGGGCGGACAAGTGG
TATGACATTGCCTTCTGCGTCCGGTCGCTCAGGGAGGATATCGGGGAAGAACAGTATGTCGAGCTATTTT
TTGACTTACTGGGGATCAAGCCTGATTGGGAGAAAATAAAATATTATATTTTACTGGATGAATTGTTTTA
GCTGTCAGACCAAGTTTACTCATATATACTTTAGATTGATTTAAAACTTCATTTTTAATTTAAAAGGATC
TAGGTGAAGATCCTTTTTGATAATCTCATGACCAAAATCCCTTAACGTGAGTTTTCGTTCCACTGAGCGT
CAGACCCCGTAGAAAAGATCAAAGGATCTTCTTGAGATCCTTTTTTTCTGCGCGTAATCTGCTGCTTGCA
AACAAAAAAACCACCGCTACCAGCGGTGGTTTGTTTGCCGGATCAAGAGCTACCAACTCTTTTTCCGAAG
GTAACTGGCTTCAGCAGAGCGCAGATACCAAATACTGTTCTTCTAGTGTAGCCGTAGTTAGGCCACCACT
TCAAGAACTCTGTAGCACCGCCTACATACCTCGCTCTGCTAATCCTGTTACCAGTGGCTGCTGCCAGTGG
CGATAAGTCGTGTCTTACCGGGTTGGACTCAAGACGATAGTTACCGGATAAGGCGCAGCGGTCGGGCTGA
ACGGGGGGTTCGTGCACACAGCCCAGCTTGGAGCGAACGACCTACACCGAACTGAGATACCTACAGCGTG
AGCTATGAGAAAGCGCCACGCTTCCCGAAGGGAGAAAGGCGGACAGGTATCCGGTAAGCGGCAGGGTCGG
AACAGGAGAGCGCACGAGGGAGCTTCCAGGGGGAAACGCCTGGTATCTTTATAGTCCTGTCGGGTTTCGC
CACCTCTGACTTGAGCGTCGATTTTTGTGATGCTCGTCAGGGGGGCGGAGCCTATGGAAAAACGCCAGCA
ACGCGGCCTTTTTACGGTTCCTGGCAGATCCTAGATGTGGCGCAACGATGCCGGCGACAAGCAGGAGCGC
ACCGACTTCTTCCGCATCAAGTGTTTTGGCTCTCAGGCCGAGGCCCACGGCAAGTATTTGGGCAAGGGGT
CGCTGGTATTCGTGCAGGGCAAGATTCGGAATACCAAGTACGAGAAGGACGGCCAGACGGTCTACGGGAC
CGACTTCATTGCCGATAAGGTGGATTATCTGGACACCAAGGCACCAGGCGGGTCAAATCAGGAATAAGGG
CACATTGCCCCGGCGTGAGTCGGGGCAATCCCGCAAGGAGGGTGAATGAATCGGACGTTTGACCGGAAGG
CATACAGGCAAGAACTGATCGACGCGGGGTTTTCCGCCGAGGATGCCGAAACCATCGCAAGCCGCACCGT
CATGCGTGCGCCCCGCGAAACCTTCCAGTCCGTCGGCTCGATGGTCCAGCAAGCTACGGCCAAGATCGAG
CGCGACAGCGTGCAACTGGCTCCCCCTGCCCTGCCCGCGCCATCGGCCGCCGTGGAGCGTTCGCGTCGTC
TTGAACAGGAGGCGGCAGGTTTGGCGAAGTCGATGACCATCGACACGCGAGGAACTATGACGACCAAGAA
GCGAAAAACCGCCGGCGAGGACCTGGCAAAACAGGTCAGCGAGGCCAAGCAGGCCGCGTTGCTGAAACAC
ACGAAGCAGCAGATCAAGGAAATGCAGCTTTCCTTGTTCGATATTGCGCCGTGGCCGGACACGATGCGAG
CGATGCCAAACGACACGGCCCGCTCTGCCCTGTTCACCACGCGCAACAAGAAAATCCCGCGCGAGGCGCT
GCAAAACAAGGTCATTTTCCACGTCAACAAGGACGTGAAGATCACCTACACCGGCGTCGAGCTGCGGGCC
GACGATGACGAACTGGTGTGGCAGCAGGTGTTGGAGTACGCGAAGCGCACCCCTATCGGCGAGCCGATCA
CCTTCACGTTCTACGAGCTTTGCCAGGACCTGGGCTGGTCGATCAATGGCCGGTATTACACGAAGGCCGA
GGAATGCCTGTCGCGCCTACAGGCGACGGCGATGGGCTTCACGTCCGACCGCGTTGGGCACCTGGAATCG
GTGTCGCTGCTGCACCGCTTCCGCGTCCTGGACCGTGGCAAGAAAACGTCCCGTTGCCAGGTCCTGATCG
ACGAGGAAATCGTCGTGCTGTTTGCTGGCGACCACTACACGAAATTCATATGGGAGAAGTACCGCAAGCT
GTCGCCGACGGCCCGACGGATGTTCGACTATTTCAGCTCGCACCGGGAGCCGTACCCGCTCAAGCTGGAA
ACCTTCCGCCTCATGTGCGGATCGGATTCCACCCGCGTGAAGAAGTGGCGCGAGCAGGTCGGCGAAGCCT
GCGAAGAGTTGCGAGGCAGCGGCCTGGTGGAACACGCCTGGGTCAATGATGACCTGGTGCATTGCAAACG
CTAGGGCCTTGTGGGGTCAGTTCCGGCTGGGGGTTCAGCAGCCCCTGCTCGGATCTGTTGGACCGGACAG
TAGTCATGGTTGATGGGCTGCCTGTATCGAGTGGTGATTTTGTGCCGAGCTGCCGGTCGGGGAGCTGTTG
GCTGGCTGGTGGCAGGATATATTGTGGTGTAAACAAATTGACGCTTAGACAACTTAATAACACATTGCGG
ACGTTTTTAATGTACTGGGGTTGAACACTCT
Features (pLannotate 1.2.2; 18 found; start..end, strand, type, name):
   2208..2756    +  CDS            qa-1f (fragment): QA1F_NEUCR - Protein predicted: Swiss-Prot protein existence level 4. Transcription activation of genes for enzymes and proteins of quinate metabolism by binding to a 16 base-pair sequence (consensus 5'- GGRTAARYRYTTAYCC-3') in front of each Qa genes. From Neurospora crassa (strain ATCC 24698 / 74-OR23-1A / CBS 708.71 / DSM 1257 / FGSC 987).
   2781..2891    +  CDS            VP48: 3 tandem repeats of the minimal activation domain of herpes simplex virus VP16 (Cheng et al., 2013)
   2904..3620    +  CDS            EGFP: EGFP is a basic (constitutively fluorescent) green fluorescent protein published in 1996, derived from Aequorea victoria. It is reported to be a rapidly-maturing weak dimer with moderate acid sensitivity.
   4021..4049    +  misc_feature   MCS (fragment): pBluescript multiple cloning site
   4048..4764    +  promoter       gpdA promoter (fragment): gpdA; promoter from the Aspergillus nidulans glyceraldehyde-3-phosphate dehydrogenase gene (Punt et al., 1990)
   4813..4928    +  intron         gpdA intron: gpdA; intron from the Aspergillus nidulans glyceraldehyde-3-phosphate dehydrogenase gene (Punt et al., 1990)
   4937..5200    +  CDS            amdS (fragment): acetamidase from Aspergillus nidulans; amdS; confers ability to process acetamide for selection in fungal cells
   5281..5422    +  CDS            amdS (fragment): acetamidase from Aspergillus nidulans; amdS; confers ability to process acetamide for selection in fungal cells
   5480..5902    +  CDS            amdS (fragment): acetamidase from Aspergillus nidulans; amdS; confers ability to process acetamide for selection in fungal cells
   6016..6837    +  CDS            amdS (fragment): acetamidase from Aspergillus nidulans; amdS; confers ability to process acetamide for selection in fungal cells
   7511..8185    +  CDS            DsRed-Express: DsRed-Express is a basic (constitutively fluorescent) orange fluorescent protein published in 2002, derived from Discosoma sp.. It is reported to be a rapidly-maturing tetramer with low acid sensitivity.
  10019..10043   +  misc_feature   RB T-DNA repeat: right border repeat from nopaline C58 T-DNA
  10140..10771   +  rep_origin     oriV: incP origin of replication
  10862..10966   +  promoter       AmpR promoter: bla
  10967..11761   +  CDS            KanR: aminoglycoside phosphotransferase; aphA-3; confers resistance to kanamycin
  11932..12520   +  rep_origin     ori: high-copy-number ColE1/pMB1/pBR322/pUC origin of replication
  12856..14001   +  CDS            trfA: TRFA_ECOLX - Experimental evidence at protein level: Swiss-Prot protein existence level 1. Also involved in plasmid copy number control, promoting intermolecular coupling of protein bound iterons at oriV, which inhibits replication initiation. From Escherichia coli.
  14150..14174   +  misc_feature   LB T-DNA repeat: left border repeat from nopaline C58 T-DNA
