[The description below was written by a language model from this plasmid's Addgene catalogue record and pLannotate feature annotations shown in this document.]
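Description:
pVE2_4_p40S_QfDBD_VP16AD_cp_pcbC_DsRed_5xQUAS(rev) is a multigene MoClo assembly built in the level 2 acceptor pAGM4673. It carries a synthetic gene-regulation device for the filamentous fungus Penicillium rubens (formerly P. chrysogenum). The backbone is a binary-type vector. The feature table shows nopaline T-DNA left and right border repeats, the broad-host-range incP oriV with its trfA replication protein, and a high-copy ColE1/pUC origin. A kanamycin resistance gene driven by the bla promoter provides selection in E. coli. The sequenced record is about 14.2 kb.

The payload consists of three transcription units. The first uses the Aspergillus nidulans 40S ribosomal protein promoter (AN0465) to express a synthetic transcription factor. This factor joins the DNA-binding domain of Neurospora crassa QA-1F to a VP16-derived activation domain (annotated as tandem minimal VP16 repeats), EGFP and a nuclear localisation signal, so it is fluorescently visible and directed to the nucleus. The second unit is the reporter, DsRed carrying a C-terminal SKL peroxisomal targeting signal. It sits behind a hybrid promoter made of five quinic acid upstream activating sequences in reversed orientation fused to the pcbC core promoter, so red fluorescence reports activation by the QF-based factor. These QUAS and core promoter elements, the 40S promoter and the terminators are not annotated in the feature table. The third unit is the amdS acetamidase marker under the A. nidulans gpdA promoter and intron, which allows fungal selection on acetamide; amdS appears as several fragments, consistent with introns. According to the depositor, flanking regions direct integration at the penicillin gene cluster locus. The plasmid belongs to a series comparing promoter and QUAS configurations for tunable expression.
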