Addgene plasmid #154237: pVE2_4_p40S_QfDBD_VP16AD_cp_pcbC_DsRed_5xQUAS(rev)
Purpose: Encodes p40S:QfDBD-VP16AD-GFP-NLS synthetic transcription factor, activating DsRed-SKL with promoter 5xQUAS(reversed)+CP_pcbC
Depositing lab: Arnold Driessen. Depositing organization: University of Groningen. Publication: Synthetic control devices for gene regulation in Penicillium chrysogenum. Mozsik L, Buttel Z, Bovenberg RAL, Driessen AJM, Nygard Y. Microb Cell Fact. 2019 Nov 18;18(1):203. doi: 10.1186/s12934-019-1253-3. PubMed 31739777.
Backbone
  Vector backbone: pAGM4673
  Backbone manufacturer: MoClo Tool Kit of Sylvestre Marillonnet
  Backbone size w/o insert (bp): 8111
  Vector type: Bacterial Expression, Synthetic Biology ; Fungal Expression
  Selectable markers: amdS fungal selection
Growth in bacteria
  Bacterial resistance: Kanamycin, 50 μg/mL
  Growth temperature: 37°C
  Growth strain: DH5alpha
  Copy number: Unknown
Gene/Insert
  Gene/Insert name: p40S:QfDBD-VP16AD-GFP-NLS (alt names: P(various):DsRed-SKL; pGpdA:amdS)
  Species: Synthetic; Fungal expression, P. rubens (formerly P. chrysogenum)
  Promoter: p40S (AN0465 A. nidulans)
  Tag / fusion protein: GFP-NLS; DsRed-SKL (C terminal on backbone)
  Cloning method: Restriction Enzyme; 5′ cloning site Unknown (unknown if destroyed)
Terms and licenses: Academic/Nonprofit Terms; Industry Terms: Not Available to Industry
Depositor comments: Synthetic Transcription Factor (QfDBD-VP16AD-GFP-NLS) and DsRed-SKL transcribed with various full and core promoters (CP) with and without Quinic acid Upstream Activation Sequences (QUAS). Fungal selection provided with amdS marker. Flanking regions were designed for integration at the locus of the Penicillin gene cluster.
How to cite: pVE2_4_p40S_QfDBD_VP16AD_cp_pcbC_DsRed_5xQUAS(rev) was a gift from Arnold Driessen (Addgene plasmid # 154237 ; http://n2t.net/addgene:154237 ; RRID:Addgene_154237)
